>Addgene plasmid #42898 | pNC1011 | depositor full sequence | sequence record 58057 | 2163 AscI-PacI fragment containing 3 tandem copies of GFP*  ligated to PacI-AscI digested pFA6a-HisHis3MX6
ACGCGGCCGCCAGCTGAAGCTTCGTACGCTGCAGGTCGACGGATCCCCGGGTTAATTAACATGAGTAAAG
GAGAAGAACTTTTCACTGGAGTTGTCCCAATTCTTGTTGAATTAGATGGTGATGTTAATGGGCACAAATT
TTCTGTCAGTGGAGAGGGTGAAGGTGATGCAACATACGGAAAACTTACCCTTAAATTTATTTGCACTACT
GGAAAACTACCTGTTCCATGGCCAACACTTGTCACTACTCTCACTTATGGTGTTCAATGCTTTTCAAGAT
ACCCAGATCACATGAAACAGCATGACTTTTTCAAGAGTGCCATGCCCGAAGGTTATGTACAGGAAAGAAC
TATATTTTTCAAAGATGACGGGAACTACAAGACACGTGCTGAAGTCAAGTTTGAAGGTGATACCCTTGTT
AATAGAATCGAGTTAAAAGGTATTGATTTTAAAGAAGATGGAAACATTCTTGGACACAAATTGGAATACA
ACTATAACTCACACAATGTATACATCATGGCAGACAAACAAAAGAATGGAATCAAAGCTAACTTCAAAAT
TAGACACAACATTGAAGATGGAAGCGTTCAACTAGCAGACCATTATCAACAAAATACTCCAATTGGCGAT
GGCCCTGTCCTTTTACCAGACAACCATTACCTGTCCACACAATCTGCCCTTTCGAAAGATCCCAACGAAA
AGAGAGACCACATGGTCCTTCTTGAGTTTGTAACAGCTGCTGGGATTACACATGGCATGGATGAACTATA
CAAAAGATCCATGAGTAAAGGAGAAGAACTTTTCACTGGAGTTGTCCCAATTCTTGTTGAATTAGATGGT
GATGTTAATGGGCACAAATTTTCTGTCAGTGGAGAGGGTGAAGGTGATGCAACATACGGAAAACTTACCC
TTAAATTTATTTGCACTACTGGAAAACTACCTGTTCCATGGCCAACACTTGTCACTACTCTCACTTATGG
TGTTCAATGCTTTTCAAGATACCCAGATCACATGAAACAGCATGACTTTTTCAAGAGTGCCATGCCCGAA
GGTTATGTACAGGAAAGAACTATATTTTTCAAAGATGACGGGAACTACAAGACACGTGCTGAAGTCAAGT
TTGAAGGTGATACCCTTGTTAATAGAATCGAGTTAAAAGGTATTGATTTTAAAGAAGATGGAAACATTCT
TGGACACAAATTGGAATACAACTATAACTCACACAATGTATACATCATGGCAGACAAACAAAAGAATGGA
ATCAAAGCTAACTTCAAAATTAGACACAACATTGAAGATGGAAGCGTTCAACTAGCAGACCATTATCAAC
AAAATACTCCAATTGGCGATGGCCCTGTCCTTTTACCAGACAACCATTACCTGTCCACACAATCTGCCCT
TTCGAAAGATCCCAACGAAAAGAGAGACCACATGGTCCTTCTTGAGTTTGTAACAGCTGCTGGGATTACA
CATGGCATGGATGAACTATACAAAAGATCCATGAGTAAAGGAGAAGAACTTTTCACTGGAGTTGTCCCAA
TTCTTGTTGAATTAGATGGTGATGTTAATGGGCACAAATTTTCTGTCAGTGGAGAGGGTGAAGGTGATGC
AACATACGGAAAACTTACCCTTAAATTTATTTGCACTACTGGAAAACTACCTGTTCCATGGCCAACACTT
GTCACTACTCTCACTTATGGTGTTCAATGCTTTTCAAGATACCCAGATCACATGAAACAGCATGACTTTT
TCAAGAGTGCCATGCCCGAAGGTTATGTACAGGAAAGAACTATATTTTTCAAAGATGACGGGAACTACAA
GACACGTGCTGAAGTCAAGTTTGAAGGTGATACCCTTGTTAATAGAATCGAGTTAAAAGGTATTGATTTT
AAAGAAGATGGAAACATTCTTGGACACAAATTGGAATACAACTATAACTCACACAATGTATACATCATGG
CAGACAAACAAAAGAATGGAATCAAAGCTAACTTCAAAATTAGACACAACATTGAAGATGGAAGCGTTCA
ACTAGCAGACCATTATCAACAAAATACTCCAATTGGCGATGGCCCTGTCCTTTTACCAGACAACCATTAC
CTGTCCACACAATCTGCCCTTTCGAAAGATCCCAACGAAAAGAGAGACCACATGGTCCTTCTTGAGTTTG
TAACAGCTGCTGGGATTACACATGGCATGGATGAACTATACAAATAGGGCGCGCCACTTCTAAATAAGCG
AATTTCTTATGATTTATGATTTTTATTATTAAATAAGTTATAAAAAAAATAAGTGTATACAAATTTTAAA
GTGACTCTTAGGTTTTAAAACGAAAATTCTTATTCTTGAGTAACTCTTTCCTGTAGGTCAGGTTGCTTTC
TCAGGTATAGTATGAGGTCGCTCTTATTGACCACACCTCTACCGGCAGATCCGCTAGGGATAACAGGGTA
ATATAGATCTGTTTAGCTTGCCTCGTCCCCGCCGGGTCACCCGGCCAGCGACATGGAGGCCCAGAATACC
CTCCTTGACAGTCTTGACGTGCGCAGCTCAGGGGCATGATGTGACTGTCGCCCGTACATTTAGCCCATAC
ATCCCCATGTATAATCATTTGCATCCATACATTTTGATGGCCGCACGGCGCGAAGCAAAAATTACGGCTC
CTCGCTGCAGACCTGCGAGCAGGGAAACGCTCCCCTCACAGACGCGTTGAATTGTCCCCACGCCGCGCCC
CTGTAGAGAAATATAAAAGGTTAGGATTTGCCACTGAGGTTCTTCTTTCATATACTTCCTTTTAAAATCT
TGCTAGGATACAGTTCTCACATCACATCCGAACATAAACAACCATGGCAGAACCAGCCCAAAAAAAGCAA
AAACAAACTGTTCAGGAGCGCAAGGCGTTTATCTCCCGTATCACTAATGAAACTAAAATTCAAATCGCTA
TTTCGCTGAATGGTGGTTATATTCAAATAAAAGATTCGATTCTTCCTGCAAAGAAGGATGACGATGTAGC
TTCCCAAGCTACTCAGTCACAGGTCATCGATATTCACACAGGTGTTGGCTTTTTGGATCATATGATCCAT
GCGTTGGCAAAACACTCTGGTTGGTCTCTTATTGTTGAATGTATCGGTGACCTGCACATTGACGATCACC
ATACTACCGAAGATTGCGGTATCGCATTAGGGCAAGCGTTCAAAGAAGCAATGGGTGCTGTCCGTGGTGT
AAAAAGATTCGGTACTGGGTTCGCACCATTGGATGAGGCGCTATCACGTGCCGTAGTCGATTTATCTAAT
AGACCATTTGCTGTAATCGACCTTGGATTGAAGAGAGAGATGATTGGTGATTTATCCACTGAAATGATTC
CACACTTTTTGGAAAGTTTCGCGGAGGCGGCCAGAATTACTTTGCATGTTGATTGTCTGAGAGGTTTCAA
CGATCACCACAGAAGTGAGAGTGCGTTCAAGGCTTTGGCTGTTGCCATAAGAGAAGCTATTTCTAGCAAT
GGCACCAATGACGTTCCCTCAACCAAAGGTGTTTTGATGTGAAGTACTGACAATAAAAAGATTCTTGTTT
TCAAGAACTTGTCATTTGTATAGTTTTTTTATATTGTAGTTGTTCTATTTTAATCAAATGTTAGCGTGAT
TTATATTTTTTTTCGCCTCGACATCATCTGCCCAGATGCGAAGTTAAGTGCGCAGAAAGTAATATCATGC
GTCAATCGTATGTGAATGCTGGTCGCTATACTGCTGTCGATTCGATACTAACGCCGCCATCCAGTTTAAA
CGAGCTCGAATTCATCGATGATATCAGATCCACTAGTGGCCTATGCGGCCGCGGATCTGCCGGTCTCCCT
ATAGTGAGTCGTATTAATTTCGATAAGCCAGGTTAACCTGCATTAATGAATCGGCCAACGCGCGGGGAGA
GGCGGTTTGCGTATTGGGCGCTCTTCCGCTTCCTCGCTCACTGACTCGCTGCGCTCGGTCGTTCGGCTGC
GGCGAGCGGTATCAGCTCACTCAAAGGCGGTAATACGGTTATCCACAGAATCAGGGGATAACGCAGGAAA
GAACATGTGAGCAAAAGGCCAGCAAAAGGCCAGGAACCGTAAAAAGGCCGCGTTGCTGGCGTTTTTCCAT
AGGCTCCGCCCCCCTGACGAGCATCACAAAAATCGACGCTCAAGTCAGAGGTGGCGAAACCCGACAGGAC
TATAAAGATACCAGGCGTTTCCCCCTGGAAGCTCCCTCGTGCGCTCTCCTGTTCCGACCCTGCCGCTTAC
CGGATACCTGTCCGCCTTTCTCCCTTCGGGAAGCGTGGCGCTTTCTCAATGCTCACGCTGTAGGTATCTC
AGTTCGGTGTAGGTCGTTCGCTCCAAGCTGGGCTGTGTGCACGAACCCCCCGTTCAGCCCGACCGCTGCG
CCTTATCCGGTAACTATCGTCTTGAGTCCAACCCGGTAAGACACGACTTATCGCCACTGGCAGCAGCCAC
TGGTAACAGGATTAGCAGAGCGAGGTATGTAGGCGGTGCTACAGAGTTCTTGAAGTGGTGGCCTAACTAC
GGCTACACTAGAAGGACAGTATTTGGTATCTGCGCTCTGCTGAAGCCAGTTACCTTCGGAAAAAGAGTTG
GTAGCTCTTGATCCGGCAAACAAACCACCGCTGGTAGCGGTGGTTTTTTTGTTTGCAAGCAGCAGATTAC
GCGCAGAAAAAAAGGATCTCAAGAAGATCCTTTGATCTTTTCTACGGGGTCTGACGCTCAGTGGAACGAA
AACTCACGTTAAGGGATTTTGGTCATGAGATTATCAAAAAGGATCTTCACCTAGATCCTTTTAAATTAAA
AATGAAGTTTTAAATCAATCTAAAGTATATATGAGTAAACTTGGTCTGACAGTTACCAATGCTTAATCAG
TGAGGCACCTATCTCAGCGATCTGTCTATTTCGTTCATCCATAGTTGCCTGACTCCCCGTCGTGTAGATA
ACTACGATACGGGAGGGCTTACCATCTGGCCCCAGTGCTGCAATGATACCGCGAGACCCACGCTCACCGG
CTCCAGATTTATCAGCAATAAACCAGCCAGCCGGAAGGGCCGAGCGCAGAAGTGGTCCTGCAACTTTATC
CGCCTCCATCCAGTCTATTAATTGTTGCCGGGAAGCTAGAGTAAGTAGTTCGCCAGTTAATAGTTTGCGC
AACGTTGTTGCCATTGCTACAGGCATCGTGGTGTCACGCTCGTCGTTTGGTATGGCTTCATTCAGCTCCG
GTTCCCAACGATCAAGGCGAGTTACATGATCCCCCATGTTGTGCAAAAAAGCGGTTAGCTCCTTCGGTCC
TCCGATCGTTGTCAGAAGTAAGTTGGCCGCAGTGTTATCACTCATGGTTATGGCAGCACTGCATAATTCT
CTTACTGTCATGCCATCCGTAAGATGCTTTTCTGTGACTGGTGAGTACTCAACCAAGTCATTCTGAGAAT
AGTGTATGCGGCGACCGAGTTGCTCTTGCCCGGCGTCAATACGGGATAATACCGCGCCACATAGCAGAAC
TTTAAAAGTGCTCATCATTGGAAAACGTTCTTCGGGGCGAAAACTCTCAAGGATCTTACCGCTGTTGAGA
TCCAGTTCGATGTAACCCACTCGTGCACCCAACTGATCTTCAGCATCTTTTACTTTCACCAGCGTTTCTG
GGTGAGCAAAAACAGGAAGGCAAAATGCCGCAAAAAAGGGAATAAGGGCGACACGGAAATGTTGAATACT
CATACTCTTCCTTTTTCAATATTATTGAAGCATTTATCAGGGTTATTGTCTCATGAGCGGATACATATTT
GAATGTATTTAGAAAAATAAACAAATAGGGGTTCCGCGCACATTTCCCCGAAAAGTGCCACCTGACGTCT
AAGAAACCATTATTATCATGACATTAACCTATAAAAATAGGCGTATCACGAGGCCCTTTCGTCTCGCGCG
TTTCGGTGATGACGGTGAAAACCTCTGACACATGCAGCTCCCGGAGACGGTCACAGCTTGTCTGTAAGCG
GATGCCGGGAGCAGACAAGCCCGTCAGGGCGCGTCAGCGGGTGTTGGCGGGTGTCGGGGCTGGCTTAACT
ATGCGGCATCAGAGCAGATTGTACTGAGAGTGCACCATATGGACATATTGTCGTTAGAACGCGGCTACAA
TTAATACATAACCTTATGTATCATACACATACGATTTAGGTGACACTATAGA
Features (pLannotate 1.2.2; 15 found; start..end, strand, type, name):
     61..774     +  CDS            GFP: green fluorescent protein
    781..1494    +  CDS            GFP: green fluorescent protein
   1501..2217    +  CDS            GFP: Aequoria victoria green fluorescent protein
   2238..2425    +  terminator     ADH1 terminator: S. cerevisiae ADH1; transcription terminator for the S. cerevisiae alcohol dehydrogenase 1 (ADH1) gene
   2500..2843    +  promoter       TEF promoter: Ashbya gossypii TEF promoter
   2886..3539    +  CDS            HIS3: HIS7_YEAST - Experimental evidence at protein level: Swiss-Prot protein existence level 1. From Saccharomyces cerevisiae (strain ATCC 204508 / S288c) (Baker's yeast).
   3546..3743    +  terminator     TEF terminator: Ashbya gossypii TEF terminator
   3848..3866    -  promoter       T7 promoter: promoter for bacteriophage T7 RNA polymerase
   3888..3941    -  CDS            lacI (fragment): lac repressor; lacI; The lac repressor binds to the lac operator to inhibit transcription in E. coli. This inhibition can be relieved by adding lactose or isopropyl-β-D-thiogalactopyranoside (IPTG).
   4124..4712    -  rep_origin     ori: high-copy-number ColE1/pMB1/pBR322/pUC origin of replication
   4883..5743    -  CDS            AmpR: β-lactamase; bla; confers resistance to ampicillin, carbenicillin, and related antibiotics
   5744..5848    -  promoter       AmpR promoter: bla
   5943..5978    +  CDS            rop (fragment): Rop protein, which maintains plasmids at low copy number; rop
   6080..6131    +  misc_feature   bom (fragment): basis of mobility region from pBR322
   6194..6212    +  promoter       SP6 promoter: promoter for bacteriophage SP6 RNA polymerase
