[The description below was written by a language model from this plasmid's Addgene catalogue record and pLannotate feature annotations shown in this document.]
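Description:
pNC1011 is a yeast integrating plasmid built on the pFA6a-His3MX6 backbone, one of the modular cassette vectors designed for PCR-based gene modification in Saccharomyces cerevisiae. It has no yeast replication origin, so it is maintained only in E. coli, through a high-copy ColE1/pUC-type origin and an ampicillin resistance gene (β-lactamase with its own promoter). Short annotated fragments of lacI, rop and bom are backbone remnants, and T7 and SP6 promoters flank the cassette region.

The payload is a roughly 2.2 kb fragment cloned between PacI and AscI sites, both retained. It carries three tandem copies of GFP*, an Aequorea victoria GFP variant with the F64L, S65T and V163A substitutions plus a silent change at the His77 codon that removes an NdeI site. The feature table shows the three GFP coding segments placed head to tail with only a few bases between them, consistent with a single triple-GFP reading frame, followed by the S. cerevisiae ADH1 terminator. No promoter is provided for the GFP array, so expression depends on the genomic context into which it is placed. Downstream lies the His3MX6 marker, a HIS3-type coding sequence driven by the Ashbya gossypii TEF promoter and terminator, which allows selection for histidine prototrophy in his3 strains.

This layout suits the plasmid for use as a template or source of a 3xGFP*-terminator-marker module to be integrated at a chosen chromosomal locus, either as a brighter C-terminal tag or under an endogenous promoter. The associated publication concerns fluorescent protein transcriptional reporters for budding yeast. The record lists no destabilising element in this particular construct.
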