Addgene plasmid #42898: pNC1011
Depositing lab: Beverly Errede. Depositing organization: University of North Carolina at Chapel Hill. Publication: An improved short-lived fluorescent protein transcriptional reporter for Saccharomyces cerevisiae. Houser JR, Ford E, Chatterjea SM, Maleri S, Elston TC, Errede B. Yeast. 2012 Dec;29(12):519-30. doi: 10.1002/yea.2932. Epub 2012 Nov 21. PubMed 23172645.
Backbone
  Vector backbone: pFA6aHis3MX6
  Backbone manufacturer: Longtine et. al. 1998 Yeast 14:953-961
  Backbone size w/o insert (bp): 3820
  Total vector size (bp): 6212
  Vector type: Yeast Integrating
  Selectable markers: HIS3
Growth in bacteria
  Bacterial resistance: Ampicillin, 100 μg/mL
  Growth temperature: 37°C
  Growth strain: DH5alpha
  Copy number: Unknown
Gene/Insert
  Gene/Insert name: 3 tandem copies of GFP*
  Species: Aequorea victoria
  Insert size (bp): 2163
  Mutation: changed Phenylalanine 64 to Leucine, Serine 65 to Threonine, Valine 163 to Alanine; Silent mutation at the Histidine 77 codon (CAT to CAC) that destroys an NdeI site
  Promoter: None
  Cloning method: Restriction Enzyme; 5′ cloning site PacI (not destroyed); 3′ cloning site AscI (not destroyed)
  Sequencing primers: 5′ CGG ATC CCC GGG TTA ATT AA; 3′ ACC TGA GAA AGC AAC C
Terms and licenses: Academic/Nonprofit Terms; Industry Terms: Not Available to Industry
How to cite: pNC1011 was a gift from Beverly Errede (Addgene plasmid # 42898 ; http://n2t.net/addgene:42898 ; RRID:Addgene_42898)
