>Addgene plasmid #42898 | pNC1011 | addgene partial sequence | sequence record 60043 | Sp6 5'-ATTTAGGTGACACTATAG-3'
TCGACGGATCCCCGGGTTAATTAACATGAGTAAAGGAGAAGAACTTTTCACTGGAGTTGTCCCAATTCTT
GTTGAATTAGATGGTGATGTTAATGGGCACAAATTTTCTGTCAGTGGAGAGGGTGAAGGTGATGCAACAT
ACGGAAAACTTACCCTTAAATTTATTTGCACTACTGGAAAACTACCTGTTCCATGGCCAACACTTGTCAC
TACTCTCACTTATGGTGTTCAATGCTTTTCAAGATACCCAGATCACATGAAACAGCATGACTTTTTCAAG
AGTGCCATGCCCGAAGGTTATGTACAGGAAAGAACTATATTTTTCAAAGATGACGGGAACTACAAGACAC
GTGCTGAAGTCAAGTTTGAAGGTGATACCCTTGTTAATAGAATCGAGTTAAAAGGTATTGATTTTAAAGA
AGATGGAAACATTCTTGGGCACAAATTGGAATACAACTATAACTCACACAATGTATACATCATGGCAGAC
AAACAAAAGAATGGAATCAAAGCTAACTTCAAAATTAGACACAACATTGAAGATGGAAGCGTTCAACTAG
CAGACCATTATCAACAAAATACTCCAATTGGCGATGGCCCTGTCCTTTTACCAGACAACCATTACCTGTC
CACACAATCTGCCCTTTCGAAAGATCCCAACGAAAAGAGAGACCACATGGTCCTTCTTGAGTTTGTAACA
GCTGCTGGGATTACACATGGCATGGATGAACTATACAAAAGATCCATGAGTAAAGGAGAAGAACTTTTCA
CTGGAGTTGTCCCAATTCTTGTTGAATTAGATGGTGATGTTAATGGGCACAAATTTTCTGTCAGTGGAGA
GGGTGAAGGTGATGCAACATACGGA
