>Addgene plasmid #42898 | pNC1011 | addgene partial sequence | sequence record 60045 | pHybLex_rev 5'-GAGTCACTTTAAAATTTGTATACAC-3'
ACTTATTTATAATAAAAATCATAAATCATAAGAAATTCGCTTATTTAGAAGTGGCGCGCCCTATTTGTAT
AGTTCATCCATGCCATGTGTAATCCCAGCAGCTGTTACAAACTCAAGAAGGACCATGTGGTCTCTCTTTT
CGTTGGGATCTTTCGAAAGGGCAGATTGTGTGGACAGGTAATGGTTGTCTGGTAAAAGGACAGGGCCATC
GCCAATTGGAGTATTTTGTTGATAATGGTCTGCTAGTTGAACGCTTCCATCTTCAATGTTGTGTCTAATT
TTGAAGTTAGCTTTGATTCCATTCTTTTGTTTGTCTGCCATGATGTATACATTGTGTGAGTTATAGTTGT
ATTCCAATTTGTGCCCAAGAATGTTTCCATCTTCTTTAAAATCAATACCTTTTAACTCGATTCTATTAAC
AAGGGTATCACCTTCAAACTTGACTTCAGCACGTGTCTTGTAGTTCCCGTCATCTTTGAAAAATATAGTT
CTTTCCTGTACATAACCTTCGGGCATGGCACTCTTGAAAAAGTCATGCTGTTTCATGTGATCTGGGTATC
TTGAAAAGCATTGAACACCATAAGTGAGAGTAGTGACAAGTGTTGGCCATGGAACAGGTAGTTTTCCAGT
AGTGCAAATAAATTTAAGGGTAAGTTTTCCGTATGTTGCATCACCTTCACCCTCTCCACTGACAGAAAAT
TTGTGCCCATTAACATCACCATCTAATTCAACAAGAATTGGGACAACTCCAGTGAAAANGTTCTTCTCCT
TTACTCATGGATCTTTTGTATAGTTCATCCATGCCATGTGTAATCCCAGCAGCTGTTACAAACTCAAGAA
GGACCATGTGGTCTCTCTTTTCGTTGGGATCTTTCGAAAGGGCAGATTGTGTGGACAGGTAATGGTTGTC
TGGTAAAAGGACAGGGCCATCGCCA
